>Addgene plasmid #36980 | pWPXL-c-Myc | addgene partial sequence | sequence record 50525 | cMyc-F 5'-CGTTAGCTTCACCAACAGGAA-3'
ATTTATCTGCGACGAGGAAGAGAATTTCTATCACCAGCAACAGCAGAGCGAGCTGCAGCCGCCCGCGCCC
AGTGAGGATATCTGGAAGAAATTCGAGCTGCTTCCCACCCCGCCCCTGTCCCCGAGCCGCCGCTCCGGGC
TCTGCTCTCCATCCTATGTTGCGGTCGCTACGTCCTTCTCCCCAAGGGAAGACGATGACGGCGGCGGTGG
CAACTTCTCCACCGCCGATCAGCTGGAGATGATGACCGAGTTACTTGGAGGAGACATGGTGAACCAGAGC
TTCATCTGCGATCCTGACGACGAGACCTTCATCAAGAACATCATCATCCAGGACTGTATGTGGAGCGGTT
TCTCAGCCGCTGCCAAGCTGGTCTCGGAGAAGCTGGCCTCCTACCAGGCTGCGCGCAAAGACAGCACCAG
CCTGAGCCCCGCCCGCGGGCACAGCGTCTGCTCCACCTCCAGCCTGTACCTGCAGGACCTCACCGCCGCC
GCGTCCGAGTGCATTGACCCCTCAGTGGTCTTTCCCTACCCGCTCAACGACAGCAGCTCGCCCAAATCCT
GTACCTCGTCCGATTCCACGGCCTTCTCTCCTTCCTCGGACTCGCTGCTGTCCTCCGAGTCCTCCCCACG
GGCCAGCCCTGAGCCCCTAGTGCTGCATGAGGAGACACCGCCCACCACCAGCAGCGACTCTGAAGAAGAG
CAAGAAGATGAGGAAGAAATTGATGTGGTGTCTGTGGAGAAGAGGCAAACCCCTGCCAAGAGGTCGGAGT
CGGGCTCATCTCCATCCCGAGGCCACAGCAAACCTCCGCACAGCCCACTGGTCCTCAAGAGGTGCCACGT
CTCCACTCACCAGCACAACTACGCCGCACCCCCCTTCCACAAGG
