[The description below was written by a language model from this plasmid's Addgene catalogue record.]
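Description:
pWPXL-c-Myc is a lentiviral transfer plasmid for constitutive expression of mouse c-Myc in mammalian cells. It is built on the pWPXL backbone, recorded as about 10.5 kb without insert, and is propagated in bacteria under ampicillin selection. The recommended host is a recombination-deficient strain, the usual choice for keeping the repeated long terminal repeat sequences of lentiviral vectors stable. The record does not state the copy number, and no feature table is provided, so individual backbone elements cannot be confirmed beyond what the catalogue fields imply.

The payload is the mouse Myc cDNA, encoding the basic helix-loop-helix transcription factor and proto-oncogene c-Myc, placed under the EF1a promoter, a strong promoter active in a broad range of mammalian cell types. The cDNA was inserted by blunt-end cloning between the MluI and SpeI sites, both of which were destroyed in the process. This replaced the EGFP reporter of the parental vector, so the construct carries no fluorescent marker, and no mammalian selection marker or epitope tag is recorded. The 3′ sequencing primer anneals in a WPRE, indicating that this post-transcriptional element, which generally enhances transcript stability and expression, lies downstream of the insert.

As a transfer vector, it would be co-transfected with separate packaging and envelope plasmids to make lentiviral particles that stably integrate the EF1a-Myc cassette into target cells. It was deposited in connection with a study of the transcription factors that determine the mammary stem cell state, which suggests use for enforced c-Myc expression in that setting, although the record does not describe its specific experimental role.
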