Addgene plasmid #36980: pWPXL-c-Myc
Depositing lab: Bob Weinberg. Depositing organization: Whitehead Institute for Biomedical Research. Publication: Slug and Sox9 cooperatively determine the mammary stem cell state. Guo W, Keckesova Z, Donaher JL, Shibue T, Tischler V, Reinhardt F, Itzkovitz S, Noske A, Zurrer-Hardi U, Bell G, Tam WL, Mani SA, van Oudenaarden A, Weinberg RA. Cell. 2012 Mar 2;148(5):1015-28. 10.1016/j.cell.2012.02.008 PubMed 22385965.
Backbone
  Vector backbone: pWPXL
  Backbone manufacturer: Trono lab (Addgene plasmid 12257)
  Backbone size w/o insert (bp): 10510
  Vector type: Mammalian Expression, Lentiviral
Growth in bacteria
  Bacterial resistance: Ampicillin, 100 μg/mL
  Growth temperature: 37°C
  Growth strain: Stbl3
  Copy number: Unknown
Gene/Insert
  Gene/Insert name: c-Myc
  Species: M. musculus (mouse)
  Entrez Gene: Myc (a.k.a. Myc2, Niard, Nird, bHLHe39)
  Promoter: EF1a
  Cloning method: Restriction Enzyme; 5′ cloning site MluI (destroyed during cloning); 3′ cloning site SpeI (destroyed during cloning)
  Sequencing primers: 5′ EF1a-fwd; 3′ WPRE-R
Terms and licenses: Academic/Nonprofit Terms; Industry Terms: Not Available to Industry
Depositor comments: The mouse c-myc cDNA was cloned between MluI and SpeI sites (blunted) in pWPXL. This resulted in replacement of the EGFP in the original vector with mouse c-myc.
How to cite: pWPXL-c-Myc was a gift from Bob Weinberg (Addgene plasmid # 36980 ; http://n2t.net/addgene:36980 ; RRID:Addgene_36980)
